>Addgene plasmid #165814 | p4xLexAOp-A1 | addgene full sequence | sequence record 335271 | Addgene NGS Result
CGTCTCAGGAGAGCTTGGGCTGCAGGTCGAGGCTAAAAAACTAATCGCATTATCATCCCCTCGACGTACT
GTACATATAACCACTGGTTTTATATACAGCAGTACTGTACATATAACCACTGGTTTTATATACAGCAGTC
GACGTACTGTACATATAACCACTGGTTTTATATACAGCAGTACTGTACATATAACCACTGGTTTTATATA
CAGCAGTCGAGGTAAGATTAGATATGGATATGTATATGGATATGTATATGGTGGTAATGCCATGTAATAT
GCCGCTGTCATGAGACGAATTCTGACACGGTTATCCACAGAATCAGGGGATAACGCAGGAAAGAACATGT
GAGCAAAAGGCCAGCAAAAGGCCAGGAACCGTAAAAAGGCCGCGTTGCTGGCGTTTTTCCATAGGCTCCG
CCCCCCTGACGAGCATCACAAAAATCGACGCTCAAGTCAGAGGTGGCGAAACCCGACAGGACTATAAAGA
TACCAGGCGTTTCCCCCTGGAAGCTCCCTCGTGCGCTCTCCTGTTCCGACCCTGCCGCTTACCGGATACC
TGTCCGCCTTTCTCCCTTCGGGAAGCGTGGCGCTTTCTCATAGCTCACGCTGTAGGTATCTCAGTTCGGT
GTAGGTCGTTCGCTCCAAGCTGGGCTGTGTGCACGAACCCCCCGTTCAGCCCGACCGCTGCGCCTTATCC
GGTAACTATCGTCTTGAGTCCAACCCGGTAAGACACGACTTATCGCCACTGGCAGCAGCCACTGGTAACA
GGATTAGCAGAGCGAGGTATGTAGGCGGTGCTACAGAGTTCTTGAAGTGGTGGCCTAACTACGGCTACAC
TAGAAGAACAGTATTTGGTATCTGCGCTCTGCTGAAGCCAGTTACCTTCGGAAAAAGAGTTGGTAGCTCT
TGATCCGGCAAACAAACCACCGCTGGTAGCGGTGGTTTTTTTGTTTGCAAGCAGCAGATTACGCGCAGAA
AAAAAGGATCTCAAGAAGATCCTTTGATCTTTTCTACGGGGTCTGACGCTCAGTGGAACGAAAACTCACG
TTAAGGGATTTTGGTCATGAGATTATCAAAAAGGATCTTCACCTAGATCCTTTTGTGATGATCGGCACGT
AAGAGGTTCCAACTTTCACCATAATGAAATAAGATCACTACCGGGCGTATTTTTTGAGTTATCGAGATTT
TCAGGAGCTAAGGAAGCTAAAATGAGCCATATTCAACGGGAAACGTCTTGCTCAAGGCCGCGATTAAATT
CCAACATGGATGCTGATTTATATGGGTATAAATGGGCTCGCGATAATGTCGGGCAATCAGGTGCGACAAT
CTACCGATTGTATGGGAAGCCCGATGCGCCAGAGTTGTTTCTGAAACATGGCAAAGGTAGCGTTGCCAAT
GATGTTACAGATGAGATGGTCAGACTAAACTGGCTGACGGAATTTATGCCTCTTCCGACCATCAAGCATT
TTATCCGTACTCCTGATGATGCATGGTTACTCACCACTGCGATCCCAGGGAAAACAGCATTCCAGGTATT
AGAAGAATATCCTGATTCAGGTGAAAATATTGTTGATGCGCTGGCAGTGTTCCTGCGCCGGTTGCATTCG
ATTCCTGTTTGTAATTGTCCTTTTAACAGCGATCGCGTATTTCGACTCGCTCAGGCGCAATCACGAATGA
ATAACGGTTTGGTTGATGCGAGTGATTTTGATGACGAGCGTAATGGCTGGCCTGTTGAACAAGTCTGGAA
AGAAATGCATAAACTTTTGCCATTCTCACCGGATTCAGTCGTCACTCATGGTGATTTCTCACTTGATAAC
CTTATTTTTGACGAGGGGAAATTAATAGGTTGTATTGATGTTGGACGAGTCGGAATCGCAGACCGATACC
AGGATCTTGCCATCCTATGGAACTGCCTCGGTGAGTTTTCTCCTTCATTACAGAAACGGCTTTTTCAAAA
ATATGGTATTGATAATCCTGATATGAATAAATTGCAGTTTCATTTGATGCTCGATGAGTTTTTCTGATTT
TTTTTAAGGCAGTTATTGGTGCCCTTAAACGCCTGGTTGCTACGCCTGAATAAGTGATAATAAGCGGATG
AATGGCAGAAATTCGATGATAAGCTGTCAAACATGATGT
[125 nt withheld, positions 2140-2264]
C
[91 nt withheld, positions 2266-2356]
AGGGTGATGGTTCACGTAGTGGGCCAGCGCCCTGATAGACGGTTTTTCGCCCTTTGACGTTGGAGTCCAC
GTTCTTT
[37 nt withheld, positions 2434-2470]
ACCCTATCTCGGTCTATTCTTTTGATTTATAAGGGATTTTGCCGATTTCGGCCTATTGGTTAAAAAATGA
GCTGATTTAACAAAAATTTAACGCGAATTTTAACAAAATATTAACGCTTACAATTTTAACGAATT
Features (pLannotate 1.2.2; 7 found; start..end, strand, type, name):
     30..58      -  promoter       GAL1 promoter (fragment): S. cerevisiae GAL1; inducible promoter, regulated by Gal4
    222..281     -  promoter       GAL10 promoter (fragment): S. cerevisiae GAL10; inducible promoter, regulated by Gal4
    406..994     -  rep_origin     ori: high-copy-number ColE1/pMB1/pBR322/pUC origin of replication
   1109..1211    +  promoter       cat promoter: promoter of the E. coli cat gene encoding chloramphenicol acetyltransferase
   1212..2025    +  CDS            KanR (fragment): aminoglycoside phosphotransferase; aph(3')-Ia; confers resistance to kanamycin in bacteria or G418 (Geneticin®) in eukaryotes
   2113..2130    -  promoter       tet promoter (fragment): E. coli promoter for tetracycline efflux protein gene
   2141..2596    +  rep_origin     f1 ori (sequence partly withheld): f1 bacteriophage origin of replication; arrow indicates direction of (+) strand synthesis
