[The description below was written by a language model from this plasmid's Addgene catalogue record and pLannotate feature annotations shown in this document.]
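Description:
p4xLexAOp-A1 is a small, high-copy bacterial cloning plasmid (about 2.6 kb in the sequenced record) that serves as a modular part donor rather than a stand-alone expression construct, although it is catalogued under insect expression. It is built on the pBSK-A1 backbone, which carries a ColE1/pUC-type origin for replication in E. coli, an f1 bacteriophage origin that permits single-stranded DNA production, and a kanamycin resistance gene (aminoglycoside phosphotransferase) that the annotation places directly downstream of a cat gene promoter. A short tet promoter fragment is also annotated in the backbone.

The payload is a 279 bp synthetic insert containing four copies of the LexA operator, described by the depositor as an enhancer. LexAOp sites are bound by LexA-based transcriptional activators in the LexA/LexAOp binary expression system widely used in Drosophila, so arrays of these sites placed upstream of a minimal promoter make a transgene responsive to a LexA driver. The "A1" (Alpha1) designation marks this as one positional module in a hierarchical assembly scheme, and the stated purpose is to combine it with related modules to build larger LexAOp response elements. The record does not state the flanking cloning sites or the assembly enzymes.

The automated feature table does not label the LexAOp repeats. Instead it reports short GAL1 and GAL10 promoter fragments in the region where the insert would be expected. These are probably partial matches to commonly used LexA operator reporter sequences rather than functional yeast promoters, but the record does not settle this. No minimal promoter, reporter, or fly transformation elements are annotated.
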