Addgene plasmid #165814: p4xLexAOp-A1
Purpose: Alpha1 4xLexAOp for assembly of larger LexAOp response elements
Depositing lab: Koen Venken. Depositing organization: Baylor College of Medicine. Publication: Multiplexed drug-based selection and counterselection genetic manipulations in Drosophila. Matinyan N, Karkhanis MS, Gonzalez Y, Jain A, Saltzman A, Malovannaya A, Sarrion-Perdigones A, Dierick HA, Venken KJT. Cell Rep. 2021 Sep 14;36(11):109700. doi: 10.1016/j.celrep.2021.109700. PubMed 34525356.
Backbone
  Vector backbone: pBSK-A1
  Backbone size w/o insert (bp): 2287
  Vector type: Insect Expression
Growth in bacteria
  Bacterial resistance: Kanamycin, 50 μg/mL
  Growth temperature: 37°C
  Growth strain: DH10B
  Copy number: High Copy
Gene/Insert
  Gene/Insert name: 4xLexAOp-A1
  Species: Synthetic
  Insert size (bp): 279
  Cloning method: Restriction Enzyme; 5′ cloning site Unknown (unknown if destroyed)
Terms and licenses: Academic/Nonprofit Terms; Industry Terms: Not Available to Industry
Depositor comments: Enhancer
How to cite: p4xLexAOp-A1 was a gift from Koen Venken (Addgene plasmid # 165814 ; http://n2t.net/addgene:165814 ; RRID:Addgene_165814)
